>Addgene plasmid #197689 | pMC-1-TBS-11 | addgene full sequence | sequence record 391016 | Addgene NGS Result
GTCAGTGAGCGAGGAAGCGGAAGAGCGCCCAATACGCAAACCGCCTCTCCCCGCGCGTTGGCCGATTCAT
TAATCACTCTGTGGTCTCAGGAGAACCTTTTATGTACTTCACAACCCTCAATGCTGCTTCCAGGTGTGAC
TGTTTGGGTTGCTGCATGAATTGACTCAGCAGCTGCACTGCAAAGCTGATATCTGGCCTTGTGATTGTCA
AGTAGAGAAGCTTTCCCACCAGTCTCTGATAGGATCCCACATCCTCTAACTCTGCATCATCAGTCTTTCC
TAAGTGCTTGTCATATTCTACAGTAGTCAGCCTTTGGTTCTGTTCCATTGGGGTTGACACTGGTCTGCAG
CCTCCCAGACCAACACCTGATATCAGTTCCAGTGCATACTTCCTCTGGTTCAGTAGGATTCCCTTTTCTG
ATCTCAGCACCTCAATGCCTAAGAAGTATTTTAGTTCTCCCAAATCTTTCATCTTGAAATGCTGATGCAG
GGTTGCCTTTGCTTCTGAAATCAAAACATTGCTGCTGCCTGTTATTAACAGATCATCCACATAAATCAGG
ATTATGACAAGGTCAGTCCCCTCTCTTTTGGTAAACAAGGAGTGATCATAAGCACTTTGCATAAAACCAG
CCTGCATAAGGACAGTGGTAAGCTTGATGTTCCACTGCCTTGATGCTTGCTTTAAACCATAGAGGGATTC
AACAGCCTGCACACTTTGGTGTCCCCTTGGCTGTGAAAACCCTGAGGCAGAGACATATAAACTTCTTCCA
TGAGGTCACCTTGTAGAAAAGCATTGTTGACATCCATCTGGAAAAGGAACCAGCCCTTGGAAGCAGCAAC
AGATATGACAGCTTTTACAGTGACCATTTTGGCCACTGGAGAAAAAGTTTCATGGTAGTCAAGGCCTTCT
TGCTGAGTGTATCCCTTGGCCACTAGCCTTGCCTTAAACCTGTCAACTTCACCATTAGCTTTGTATTTAA
TTTTGTACACCCATTTGGACCCTATAGGCTGTTTACCAGGGGGTAAAGGGACAATCTCCCAGGTGTTATT
ATCCTCAAGAGCCTGTATCTCAAGGGACATGGCCTCCATCCATTTCTCATCTTGAGCTGCTTCTTTGAAG
GATTTAGGTTCAGTATAAGTGGAGAAAGCACTCAAATAAGCTTGATAGTGAACAGGCAAGTGATCATAGG
AAACATAGTTGGCTATAGGGTATGGAACATCCCTAGAGCCTTTGTTCAGTGTCACAAAGTCCTTGAGCCA
GATGGGAGGACCTGCATTGCGTTTAGGTCTAGTGTGCAGGTTTGCTGGAACTAGAGAGGGATCAGCTACA
GCAGTATGGTGCTCAAATTCAGCATTTGCTAGGTCAGGCTCAGCTGACTCAACTGACTCTGCAGGAGCAT
GCACGTGGCCTGAAGGTGCAGCATCAGCTGAAGTGATATGATTTTGGGTAGAATGAGTCCCCAAAGTGAT
ATCCTCATTGGCCTCTACAATGTCAGGAATAAGAACTGGAGTATCATCATCATCAGTATGAAAGCTGGAA
GGAAAAATATCATTATACACTAGCTGCAAAGCTGTATCTTCAGAGCTAAGTGAACCTGCTCGAGTGAACA
TATCAGGTTCATGGGAGATGGACTCTTTGAAAGGGAACTGAAACTCTCTGAAAACTACATCCCTGCTCAC
TATGATCACCTTATTATCCAAGTCATACAACCTGTAACCCTTTTGAGTCTCAGAATAACCAATGAAGATG
GTTCGCTTGGCTCTAGGTGCAAGTTTGTCACCTTTGGGCAGTGTTGCTGCAAAAGCAAGACACCCAAACA
CTCTCAAGTGATCAAGCTTGGCATGTTTCTGATAGAGTAGTTCATATGGACATTTGCCTTGTAAGATTGG
AGTAGGGAGTCTATTGATCAGGTATACAACAGTCTTGACACAGTCTCCCCAAAACCTGGTAGGTACACCA
CTCTGAAACTTAAGTGCCCTTGCCATCTCAAGGATGTGTCTGTGCTTTCTCTCCACAACACCATTCTGTT
GTGGTGTGTAGGGACAGCTACTTTGATGAACAATCCCAAGAGAGGCCAGCAACTCATTACAACTTCGCTT
GAGACCACGAAGTGGCTCTTCAGTGGACGAAAGGGCCTCGTGATACGCCTATTTTTATAGGTTAATGTCA
TGATAATAATGGTTTCTTAGACGTCAGGTGGCACTTTTCGGGGAAATGTGCGCGGAACCCCTATTTGTTT
ATTTTTCTAAATACATTCAAATATGTATCCGCTCATGAGACAATAACCCTGATAAATGCTTCAATAATAT
TGAAAAAGGAAGAGTATGCGCTCACGCAACTGGTCCAGAACCTTGACCGAACGCAGCGGTGGTAACGGCG
CAGTGGCGGTTTTCATGGCTTGTTATGACTGTTTTTTTTTGGGGTACAGTCTATGCCTCGGGCATCCAAG
CAGCAAGCGCGTTACGCCGTGGGTCGATGTTTGATGTTATGGAGCAGCAACGATGTTACGCAGCAGGGCA
GTCGCCCTAAAACAAAGTTAAACATCATGAGGGAAGCGGTGATCGCCGAAGTATCGACTCAACTATCAGA
GGTAGTTGGCGTCATCGAGCGCCATCTCGAACCGACGTTGCTGGCCGTACATTTGTACGGCTCCGCAGTG
GATGGCGGCCTGAAGCCACACAGCGATATTGATTTGCTGGTTACGGTGACCGTAAGGCTTGATGAAACAA
CGCGGCGAGCTTTGATCAACGACCTTTTGGAAACTTCGGCTTCCCCTGGAGAGAGCGAGATTCTCCGCGC
TGTAGAAGTCACCATTGTTGTGCACGACGACATCATTCCGTGGCGTTATCCAGCTAAGCGCGAACTGCAA
TTTGGAGAATGGCAGCGCAATGACATTCTTGCAGGTATCTTCGAGCCAGCCACGATCGACATTGATCTGG
CTATCTTGCTGACAAAAGCAAGAGAACATAGCGTTGCCTTGGTAGGTCCAGCGGCGGAGGAACTCTTTGA
TCCGGTTCCTGAACAGGATCTATTTGAGGCGCTAAATGAAACCTTAACGCTATGGAACTCGCCGCCCGAC
TGGGCTGGCGATGAGCGAAATGTAGTGCTTACGTTGTCCCGCATTTGGTACAGCGCAGTAACCGGCAAAA
TCGCGCCGAAGGATGTCGCTGCCGACTGGGCAATGGAGCGCCTGCCGGCCCAGTATCAGCCCGTCATACT
TGAAGCTAGACAGGCTTATCTTGGACAAGAAGAAGATCGCTTGGCCTCGCGCGCAGATCAGTTGGAAGAA
TTTGTCCATTACGTAAAAGGCGAGATCACCAAGGTAGTCGGCAAATAACTGTCAGACCAAGTTTACTCAT
ATATACTTTAGATTGATTTAAAACTTCATTTTTAATTTAAAAGGATCTAGGTGAAGATCCTTTTTGATAA
TCTCATGACCAAAATCCCTTAACGTGAGTTTTCGTTCCACTGAGCGTCAGACCCCGTAGAAAAGATCAAA
GGATCTTCTTGAGATCCTTTTTTTCTGCGCGTAATCTGCTGCTTGCAAACAAAAAAACCACCGCTACCAG
CGGTGGTTTGTTTGCCGGATCAAGAGCTACCAACTCTTTTTCCGAAGGTAACTGGCTTCAGCAGAGCGCA
GATACCAAATACTGTTCTTCTAGTGTAGCCGTAGTTAGGCCACCACTTCAAGAACTCTGTAGCACCGCCT
ACATACCTCGCTCTGCTAATCCTGTTACCAGTGGCTGCTGCCAGTGGCGATAAGTCGTGTCTTACCGGGT
TGGACTCAAGACGATAGTTACCGGATAAGGCGCAGCGGTCGGGCTGAACGGGGGGTTCGTGCACACAGCC
CAGCTTGGAGCGAACGACCTACACCGAACTGAGATACCTACAGCGTGAGCTATGAGAAAGCGCCACGCTT
CCCGAAGGGAGAAAGGCGGACAGGTATCCGGTAAGCGGCAGGGTCGGAACAGGAGAGCGCACGAGGGAGC
TTCCAGGGGGAAACGCCTGGTATCTTTATAGTCCTGTCGGGTTTCGCCACCTCTGACTTGAGCGTCGATT
TTTGTGATGCTCGTCAGGGGGGCGGAGCCTATGGAAAAACGCCAGCAACGCGGCCTTTTTACGGTTCCTG
GCCTTTTGCTGGCCTTTTGCTCACATGTTCTTTCCTGCGTTATCCCCTGATTCTGTGGATAACCGTATTA
CCGCCTTTGAGTGAGCTGATACCGCTCGCCGCAGCCGAACGACCGAGCGCAGCGA
Features (pLannotate 1.2.2; 7 found; start..end, strand, type, name):
      1..23      +  rep_origin     RSF ori (fragment): Plasmids containing the RSF 1030 origin of replication can be propagated in E. coli cells that contain additional plasmids with compatible origins.
     25..74      +  CDS            lacI (fragment): lac repressor; lacI; The lac repressor binds to the lac operator to inhibit transcription in E. coli. This inhibition can be relieved by adding lactose or isopropyl-β-D-thiogalactopyranoside (IPTG).
   2221..2325    +  promoter       AmpR promoter: bla
   2316..2396    -  CDS            int (fragment): INT2_ECOLX - Protein inferred from homology: Swiss-Prot protein existence level 3. Putative integrase believed to be involved in the insertion of antibiotic resistance genes into plasmids and transposons. From Escherichia coli.
   2484..2540    +  CDS            GmR (fragment): gentamycin acetyltransferase; aacC1; confers resistance to gentamycin
   2547..3335    +  CDS            aadA: S3AD_ECOLX - Experimental evidence at protein level: Swiss-Prot protein existence level 1. Mediates bacterial resistance to the antibiotics streptomycin and spectinomycin. From Escherichia coli.
   3509..4097    +  rep_origin     ori: high-copy-number ColE1/pMB1/pBR322/pUC origin of replication
