[The description below was written by a language model from this plasmid's Addgene catalogue record and pLannotate feature annotations shown in this document.]
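Description:
pMC-1-TBS-11 is a Level 0 Phytobrick (MoClo) part plasmid from a modular vector toolkit and parts library for plant genome engineering. It is built on a self-made acceptor, pMC-1-ccdB-11. The acceptor's name suggests that a ccdB counter-selection cassette is replaced when a part is cloned in, although the record lists the cloning sites as unknown. The plasmid is about 4.3 kb and is maintained in E. coli at high copy from a ColE1/pUC-type origin. Selection is with spectinomycin, conferred by an aadA aminoglycoside adenylyltransferase gene that lies downstream of an AmpR (bla) promoter.

The payload is the TBS enhancer-blocking insulator from Petunia hybrida, recorded as a 2,006 bp insert. The automated feature table does not annotate it, but the roughly 2.1 kb unannotated stretch between the first small fragments and the AmpR promoter is consistent with its position. Enhancer-blocking insulators are placed between neighbouring transcription units so that the enhancers of one promoter do not inappropriately activate another, a common concern in multigene plant T-DNAs. As a Level 0 part, the plasmid has no plant promoter, coding sequence or terminator of its own. It serves as a storage and donor vector from which the insulator can be assembled into higher-level constructs, in MoClo systems by Golden Gate cloning.

The remaining annotations are short fragments: RSF origin, lacI, an integron integrase and a gentamicin acetyltransferase. These are most likely homology hits or remnants flanking the resistance cassette rather than functional elements.
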