Addgene plasmid #197689: pMC-1-TBS-11
Purpose: Phytobrick (MoClo) Level 0 Part
Depositing lab: Daniel Voytas. Depositing organization: University of Minnesota. Publication: An extensible vector toolkit and parts library for advanced engineering of plant genomes. Chamness JC, Kumar J, Cruz AJ, Rhuby E, Holum MJ, Cody JP, Tibebu R, Gamo ME, Starker CG, Zhang F, Voytas DF. Plant Genome. 2023 Mar 9:e20312. doi: 10.1002/tpg2.20312. PubMed 36896468.
Backbone
  Vector backbone: pMC-1-ccdB-11
  Backbone manufacturer: Self-made
  Vector type: Plant Expression
Growth in bacteria
  Bacterial resistance: Spectinomycin, 50 μg/mL
  Growth temperature: 37°C
  Growth strain: DH5alpha
  Copy number: High Copy
Gene/Insert
  Gene/Insert name: TBS enhancer-blocking insulator
  Species: Petunia hybrida
  Insert size (bp): 2006
  Cloning method: Restriction Enzyme; 5′ cloning site Unknown (unknown if destroyed)
Terms and licenses: Academic/Nonprofit Terms; Industry Terms: Not Available to Industry
Depositor comments: Please visit https://doi.org/10.1101/2022.10.15.511792 for bioRxiv preprint.
How to cite: pMC-1-TBS-11 was a gift from Daniel Voytas (Addgene plasmid # 197689 ; http://n2t.net/addgene:197689 ; RRID:Addgene_197689)
